Addgene plasmid #49484: EGFP-Rab6AT27N
Purpose: expresses EGFP-Rab6AT27N (Dominant Negative mutant) in mammalian cells)
Depositing lab: Marci Scidmore. Depositing organization: Cornell University. Publication: The Rab6 effector Bicaudal D1 associates with Chlamydia trachomatis inclusions in a biovar-specific manner. Moorhead AR, Rzomp KA, Scidmore MA. Infect Immun. 2007 Feb;75(2):781-91. Epub 2006 Nov 13. 10.1128/IAI.01447-06 PubMed 17101644.
Backbone
  Vector backbone: EGFP C1
  Backbone manufacturer: Clontech
  Backbone size w/o insert (bp): 4700
  Total vector size (bp): 5320
  Vector type: Mammalian Expression
  Selectable markers: Neomycin (select with G418)
Growth in bacteria
  Bacterial resistance: Kanamycin, 50 μg/mL
  Growth temperature: 37°C
  Growth strain: DH5alpha
  Copy number: High Copy
Gene/Insert
  Gene/Insert name: Rab6AT27N
  Species: H. sapiens (human)
  Insert size (bp): 627
  Mutation: Threonine 27 to Asparagine
  Entrez Gene: RAB6A (a.k.a. RAB6)
  Promoter: CMV
  Tag / fusion protein: EGFP (N terminal on insert)
  Cloning method: Restriction Enzyme; 5′ cloning site BamHI/BglII (destroyed during cloning); 3′ cloning site XhoI/SalI (destroyed during cloning)
  Sequencing primers: 5′ EGFP C (CATGGTCCTGCTGGAGTTCGTG)
Resource information
  A portion of this plasmid was derived from a plasmid made by: purchased pCDNA3.1+Rab6A from Missouri S&T cDNA Resource Center (cDNA.org). Quick Change mutagenesis
Terms and licenses: Academic/Nonprofit Terms; Industry Terms: Not Available to Industry
How to cite: EGFP-Rab6AT27N was a gift from Marci Scidmore (Addgene plasmid # 49484)
