[The description below was written by a language model from this plasmid's Addgene catalogue record and pLannotate feature annotations shown in this document.]
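Description:
EGFP-Rab6AT27N is a mammalian expression plasmid built on the Clontech EGFP-C1 backbone, about 5.3 kb in total, that produces a green fluorescent fusion of a dominant-negative human Rab6A GTPase. The human cytomegalovirus immediate-early enhancer and promoter drive an EGFP coding sequence, which is followed in frame, across the origin of the circular map, by the roughly 0.63 kb RAB6A open reading frame, so EGFP sits at the N-terminus of Rab6A. Transcripts are terminated by the SV40 polyadenylation signal downstream of the residual multiple cloning site. The insert carries a threonine-27-to-asparagine substitution introduced by site-directed mutagenesis of a purchased Rab6A cDNA. The record describes this change as a dominant-negative mutation, and in Rab proteins the equivalent substitution is generally understood to favour the inactive, GDP-bound state. The fragment was inserted through compatible-end ligations (BamHI/BglII and XhoI/SalI) that destroyed the sites at both junctions.

In bacteria, the plasmid replicates from a high-copy pUC-type origin and also carries an f1 origin. A single Tn5 aminoglycoside phosphotransferase gene provides both selections: a bacterial bla promoter expresses it for kanamycin resistance in E. coli, and the SV40 enhancer/early promoter with the HSV TK polyadenylation signal expresses it for G418 selection of transfected mammalian cells. The short ble, large T antigen and bGH poly(A) fragments in the annotation appear to be partial matches within backbone sequence rather than functional elements.

Rab6A regulates membrane traffic between the Golgi and the endoplasmic reticulum, so the construct suits live or fixed-cell imaging of the mutant's localisation and interference with Rab6-dependent transport. The associated publication concerns the association of the Rab6 effector Bicaudal D1 with Chlamydia trachomatis inclusions.
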