Features (pLannotate 1.2.2; 15 found; start..end, strand, type, name):
      9..632     +  CDS            RAB6A: RAB6A_HUMAN - Also known as RAB6. Experimental evidence at protein level: Swiss-Prot protein existence level 1. Protein transport. Regulator of membrane traffic from the Golgi apparatus towards the endoplasmic reticulum (ER). Has a low GTPase activity. Involved in COPI-independent retrograde transport from the Golgi to the ER (PubMed:25962623). From Homo sapiens (Human).
    637..662     +  misc_feature   MCS (fragment): multiple cloning site
    679..763     +  CDS            large T antigen (fragment): large T antigen from SV40 (simian virus 40)
    786..907     +  polyA_signal   SV40 poly(A) signal: SV40 polyadenylation signal
    941..1369    -  rep_origin     f1 ori (sequence partly withheld): f1 bacteriophage origin of replication; arrow indicates direction of (+) strand synthesis
   1396..1500    +  promoter       AmpR promoter: bla
   1502..1859    +  promoter       SV40 promoter: SV40 enhancer and early promoter
   1894..2688    +  CDS            NeoR/KanR: aminoglycoside phosphotransferase from Tn5; aph(3')-II (or nptII); confers resistance to neomycin, kanamycin, and G418 (Geneticin®)
   2709..2861    +  CDS            ble (fragment): BLE_KLEPN - Experimental evidence at protein level: Swiss-Prot protein existence level 1. Binding protein with a strong affinity to the bleomycin family of antibiotics. Binds to CL990; an antimitotic-antibiotic compound. From Klebsiella pneumoniae.
   2920..2967    +  polyA_signal   HSV TK poly(A) signal: herpes simplex virus thymidine kinase polyadenylation signal (Cole and Stacy, 1985)
   3058..3074    -  polyA_signal   bGH poly(A) signal (fragment): bovine growth hormone polyadenylation signal
   3296..3884    +  rep_origin     ori: high-copy-number ColE1/pMB1/pBR322/pUC origin of replication
   4059..4362    +  enhancer       CMV enhancer: human cytomegalovirus immediate early enhancer
   4363..4566    +  promoter       CMV promoter: human cytomegalovirus (CMV) immediate early promoter
   4611..5327    +  CDS            EGFP: EGFP is a basic (constitutively fluorescent) green fluorescent protein published in 1996, derived from Aequorea victoria. It is reported to be a rapidly-maturing weak dimer with moderate acid sensitivity.
>Addgene plasmid #49484 | EGFP-Rab6AT27N | depositor full sequence | sequence record 73793 | EGFP-Rab6AT27N sequence 5337 bps
GATCCACCATGTCCACGGGCGGAGACTTCGGGAATCCGCTGAGGAAATTCAAGCTGGTGTTCCTGGGGGA
GCAAAGCGTTGGAAAGAACTCTTTGATCACCAGATTCATGTATGACAGTTTTGACAACACCTATCAGGCA
ACAATTGGCATTGACTTTTTATCAAAAACTATGTACTTGGAGGATCGAACAGTACGATTGCAATTATGGG
ACACAGCAGGTCAAGAGCGGTTCAGGAGCTTGATTCCTAGCTACATTCGTGACTCCACTGTGGCAGTTGT
TGTTTATGATATCACAAATGTTAACTCATTCCAGCAAACTACAAAGTGGATTGATGATGTCAGAACAGAA
AGAGGAAGTGATGTTATCATCATGCTAGTAGGAAATAAAACAGATCTTGCTGACAAGAGGCAAGTGTCAA
TTGAGGAGGGAGAGAGGAAAGCCAAAGAGCTGAATGTTATGTTTATTGAAACTAGTGCAAAAGCTGGATA
CAATGTAAAGCAGCTCTTTCGACGTGTAGCAGCAGCTTTGCCGGGAATGGAAAGCACACAGGACAGAAGC
AGAGAAGATATGATTGACATAAAACTGGAAAAGCCTCAGGAGCAACCAGTCAGTGAAGGAGGCTGTTCCT
GCTAACTCGACGGTACCGCGGGCCCGGGATCCACCGGATCTAGATAACTGATCATAATCAGCCATACCAC
ATTTGTAGAGGTTTTACTTGCTTTAAAAAACCTCCCACACCTCCCCCTGAACCTGAAACATAAAATGAAT
GCAATTGTTGTTGTTAACTTGTTTATTGCAGCTTATAATGGTTACAAATAAAGCAATAGCATCACAAATT
TCACAAATAAAGCATTTTTTTCACTGCATTCTAGTTGTGGTTTGTCCAAACTCATCAATGTATCTTAACG
CGTAAATTGTAAGCGTTAATATTTTGTTAAAATTCGCGTTAAATTTTTGTTAAATCAGCTCATTTTTTAA
CCAATAGGCCGAAATCGGCAAAATCCCTTATAAATCAAAAGAATAGACCGAGATAGGGT
[37 nt withheld, positions 1040-1076]
AAAGAACGTGGACTCCAACGTCAAAGG
[49 nt withheld, positions 1104-1152]
T
[91 nt withheld, positions 1154-1244]
G
[124 nt withheld, positions 1246-1369]
CAGGTGGCACTTTTCGGGGAAATGTGCGCGGAACCCCTATTTGTTTATTTTTCTAAATACATTCAAATAT
GTATCCGCTCATGAGACAATAACCCTGATAAATGCTTCAATAATATTGAAAAAGGAAGAGTCCTGAGGCG
GAAAGAACCAGCTGTGGAATGTGTGTCAGTTAGGGTGTGGAAAGTCCCCAGGCTCCCCAGCAGGCAGAAG
TATGCAAAGCATGCATCTCAATTAGTCAGCAACCAGGTGTGGAAAGTCCCCAGGCTCCCCAGCAGGCAGA
AGTATGCAAAGCATGCATCTCAATTAGTCAGCAACCATAGTCCCGCCCCTAACTCCGCCCATCCCGCCCC
TAACTCCGCCCAGTTCCGCCCATTCTCCGCCCCATGGCTGACTAATTTTTTTTATTTATGCAGAGGCCGA
GGCCGCCTCGGCCTCTGAGCTATTCCAGAAGTAGTGAGGAGGCTTTTTTGGAGGCCTAGGCTTTTGCAAA
GATCGATCAAGAGACAGGATGAGGATCGTTTCGCATGATTGAACAAGATGGATTGCACGCAGGTTCTCCG
GCCGCTTGGGTGGAGAGGCTATTCGGCTATGACTGGGCACAACAGACAATCGGCTGCTCTGATGCCGCCG
TGTTCCGGCTGTCAGCGCAGGGGCGCCCGGTTCTTTTTGTCAAGACCGACCTGTCCGGTGCCCTGAATGA
ACTGCAAGACGAGGCAGCGCGGCTATCGTGGCTGGCCACGACGGGCGTTCCTTGCGCAGCTGTGCTCGAC
GTTGTCACTGAAGCGGGAAGGGACTGGCTGCTATTGGGCGAAGTGCCGGGGCAGGATCTCCTGTCATCTC
ACCTTGCTCCTGCCGAGAAAGTATCCATCATGGCTGATGCAATGCGGCGGCTGCATACGCTTGATCCGGC
TACCTGCCCATTCGACCACCAAGCGAAACATCGCATCGAGCGAGCACGTACTCGGATGGAAGCCGGTCTT
GTCGATCAGGATGATCTGGACGAAGAGCATCAGGGGCTCGCGCCAGCCGAACTGTTCGCCAGGCTCAAGG
CGAGCATGCCCGACGGCGAGGATCTCGTCGTGACCCATGGCGATGCCTGCTTGCCGAATATCATGGTGGA
AAATGGCCGCTTTTCTGGATTCATCGACTGTGGCCGGCTGGGTGTGGCGGACCGCTATCAGGACATAGCG
TTGGCTACCCGTGATATTGCTGAAGAGCTTGGCGGCGAATGGGCTGACCGCTTCCTCGTGCTTTACGGTA
TCGCCGCTCCCGATTCGCAGCGCATCGCCTTCTATCGCCTTCTTGACGAGTTCTTCTGAGCGGGACTCTG
GGGTTCGAAATGACCGACCAAGCGACGCCCAACCTGCCATCACGAGATTTCGATTCCACCGCCGCCTTCT
ATGAAAGGTTGGGCTTCGGAATCGTTTTCCGGGACGCCGGCTGGATGATCCTCCAGCGCGGGGATCTCAT
GCTGGAGTTCTTCGCCCACCCTAGGGGGAGGCTAACTGAAACACGGAAGGAGACAATACCGGAAGGAACC
CGCGCTATGACGGCAATAAAAAGACAGAATAAAACGCACGGTGTTGGGTCGTTTGTTCATAAACGCGGGG
TTCGGTCCCAGGGCTGGCACTCTGTCGATACCCCACCGAGACCCCATTGGGGCCAATACGCCCGCGTTTC
TTCCTTTTCCCCACCCCACCCCCCAAGTTCGGGTGAAGGCCCAGGGCTCGCAGCCAACGTCGGGGCGGCA
GGCCCTGCCATAGCCTCAGGTTACTCATATATACTTTAGATTGATTTAAAACTTCATTTTTAATTTAAAA
GGATCTAGGTGAAGATCCTTTTTGATAATCTCATGACCAAAATCCCTTAACGTGAGTTTTCGTTCCACTG
AGCGTCAGACCCCGTAGAAAAGATCAAAGGATCTTCTTGAGATCCTTTTTTTCTGCGCGTAATCTGCTGC
TTGCAAACAAAAAAACCACCGCTACCAGCGGTGGTTTGTTTGCCGGATCAAGAGCTACCAACTCTTTTTC
CGAAGGTAACTGGCTTCAGCAGAGCGCAGATACCAAATACTGTCCTTCTAGTGTAGCCGTAGTTAGGCCA
CCACTTCAAGAACTCTGTAGCACCGCCTACATACCTCGCTCTGCTAATCCTGTTACCAGTGGCTGCTGCC
AGTGGCGATAAGTCGTGTCTTACCGGGTTGGACTCAAGACGATAGTTACCGGATAAGGCGCAGCGGTCGG
GCTGAACGGGGGGTTCGTGCACACAGCCCAGCTTGGAGCGAACGACCTACACCGAACTGAGATACCTACA
GCGTGAGCTATGAGAAAGCGCCACGCTTCCCGAAGGGAGAAAGGCGGACAGGTATCCGGTAAGCGGCAGG
GTCGGAACAGGAGAGCGCACGAGGGAGCTTCCAGGGGGAAACGCCTGGTATCTTTATAGTCCTGTCGGGT
TTCGCCACCTCTGACTTGAGCGTCGATTTTTGTGATGCTCGTCAGGGGGGCGGAGCCTATGGAAAAACGC
CAGCAACGCGGCCTTTTTACGGTTCCTGGCCTTTTGCTGGCCTTTTGCTCACATGTTCTTTCCTGCGTTA
TCCCCTGATTCTGTGGATAACCGTATTACCGCCATGCATTAGTTATTAATAGTAATCAATTACGGGGTCA
TTAGTTCATAGCCCATATATGGAGTTCCGCGTTACATAACTTACGGTAAATGGCCCGCCTGGCTGACCGC
CCAACGACCCCCGCCCATTGACGTCAATAATGACGTATGTTCCCATAGTAACGCCAATAGGGACTTTCCA
TTGACGTCAATGGGTGGAGTATTTACGGTAAACTGCCCACTTGGCAGTACATCAAGTGTATCATATGCCA
AGTACGCCCCCTATTGACGTCAATGACGGTAAATGGCCCGCCTGGCATTATGCCCAGTACATGACCTTAT
GGGACTTTCCTACTTGGCAGTACATCTACGTATTAGTCATCGCTATTACCATGGTGATGCGGTTTTGGCA
GTACATCAATGGGCGTGGATAGCGGTTTGACTCACGGGGATTTCCAAGTCTCCACCCCATTGACGTCAAT
GGGAGTTTGTTTTGGCACCAAAATCAACGGGACTTTCCAAAATGTCGTAACAACTCCGCCCCATTGACGC
AAATGGGCGGTAGGCGTGTACGGTGGGAGGTCTATATAAGCAGAGCTGGTTTAGTGAACCGTCAGATCCG
CTAGCGCTACCGGTCGCCACCATGGTGAGCAAGGGCGAGGAGCTGTTCACCGGGGTGGTGCCCATCCTGG
TCGAGCTGGACGGCGACGTAAACGGCCACAAGTTCAGCGTGTCCGGCGAGGGCGAGGGCGATGCCACCTA
CGGCAAGCTGACCCTGAAGTTCATCTGCACCACCGGCAAGCTGCCCGTGCCCTGGCCCACCCTCGTGACC
ACCCTGACCTACGGCGTGCAGTGCTTCAGCCGCTACCCCGACCACATGAAGCAGCACGACTTCTTCAAGT
CCGCCATGCCCGAAGGCTACGTCCAGGAGCGCACCATCTTCTTCAAGGACGACGGCAACTACAAGACCCG
CGCCGAGGTGAAGTTCGAGGGCGACACCCTGGTGAACCGCATCGAGCTGAAGGGCATCGACTTCAAGGAG
GACGGCAACATCCTGGGGCACAAGCTGGAGTACAACTACAACAGCCACAACGTCTATATCATGGCCGACA
AGCAGAAGAACGGCATCAAGGTGAACTTCAAGATCCGCCACAACATCGAGGACGGCAGCGTGCAGCTCGC
CGACCACTACCAGCAGAACACCCCCATCGGCGACGGCCCCGTGCTGCTGCCCGACAACCACTACCTGAGC
ACCCAGTCCGCCCTGAGCAAAGACCCCAACGAGAAGCGCGATCACATGGTCCTGCTGGAGTTCGTGACCG
CCGCCGGGATCACTCTCGGCATGGACGAGCTGTACAAGTCCGGACTCA
