>Addgene plasmid #49484 | EGFP-Rab6AT27N | addgene partial sequence | sequence record 76573 | EGFP-C 5'-CATGGTCCTGCTGGAGTTCGTG-3'
TCTCGGCATGGACGAGCTGTACAAGTCCGGACTCAGATCCACCATGTCCACGGGCGGAGACTTCGGGAAT
CCGCTGAGGAAATTCAAGCTGGTGTTCCTGGGGGAGCAAAGCGTTGGAAAGAACTCTTTGATCACCAGAT
TCATGTATGACAGTTTTGACAACACCTATCAGGCAACAATTGGCATTGACTTTTTATCAAAAACTATGTA
CTTGGAGGATCGAACAGTACGATTGCAATTATGGGACACAGCAGGTCAAGAGCGGTTCAGGAGCTTGATT
CCTAGCTACATTCGTGACTCCACTGTGGCAGTTGTTGTTTATGATATCACAAATGTTAACTCATTCCAGC
AAACTACAAAGTGGATTGATGATGTCAGAACAGAAAGAGGAAGTGATGTTATCATCATGCTAGTAGGAAA
TAAAACAGATCTTGCTGACAAGAGGCAAGTGTCAATTGAGGAGGGAGAGAGGAAAGCCAAAGAGCTGAAT
GTTATGTTTATTGAAACTAGTGCAAAAGCTGGATACAATGTAAAGCAGCTCTTTCGACGTGTAGCAGCAG
CTTTGCCGGGAATGGAAAGCACACAGGACAGAAGCAGAGAAGATATGATTGACATAAAACTGGAAAAGCC
TCAGGAGCAACCAGTCAGTGAAGGAGGCTGTTCCTGCTAACTCGACGGTACCGCGGGCCCGGGATCCACC
GGATCTAGATAACTGATCATAATCAGCCATACCACATTTGTAGAGGTTTTACTTGCTTTAAAAAACCTCC
CACACCTCCCCCTGAACCTGAAACATAAAATGAATGCAATTGTTGTTGTTAACTTGTTTATTGCAGCTTA
TAATGGTTACAAATAAAGCAATAGCATCACAAATTTCACAAATAAAGCATTTTTTTCACTGCATTCTAGT
TGTGGTTTGTCCAAACTCATCAATGTATCTTAACGCGTAAATTGTAAGCGTTAATATTTTGTTAAAATTC
GCGTTA
