>Addgene plasmid #49484 | EGFP-Rab6AT27N | addgene partial sequence | sequence record 76575 | SV40pA-R 5'-GAAATTTGTGATGCTATTGC-3'
TTCAGGGGGAGGTGTGGGAGGTTTTTTAAAGCAAGTAAAACCTCTACAAATGTGGTATGGCTGATTATGA
TCAGTTATCTAGATCCGGTGGATCCCGGGCCCGCGGTACCGTCGAGTTAGCAGGAACAGCCTCCTTCACT
GACTGGTTGCTCCTGAGGCTTTTCCAGTTTTATGTCAATCATATCTTCTCTGCTTCTGTCCTGTGTGCTT
TCCATTCCCGGCAAAGCTGCTGCTACACGTCGAAAGAGCTGCTTTACATTGTATCCAGCTTTTGCACTAG
TTTCAATAAACATAACATTCAGCTCTTTGGCTTTCCTCTCTCCCTCCTCAATTGACACTTGCCTCTTGTC
AGCAAGATCTGTTTTATTTCCTACTAGCATGATGATAACATCACTTCCTCTTTCTGTTCTGACATCATCA
ATCCACTTTGTAGTTTGCTGGAATGAGTTAACATTTGTGATATCATAAACAACAACTGCCACAGTGGAGT
CACGAATGTAGCTAGGAATCAAGCTCCTGAACCGCTCTTGACCTGCTGTGTCCCATAATTGCAATCGTAC
TGTTCGATCCTCCAAGTACATAGTTTTTGATAAAAAGTCAATGCCAATTGTTGCCTGATAGGTGTTGTCA
AAACTGTCATACATGAATCTGGTGATCAAAGAGTTCTTTCCAACGCTTTGCTCCCCCAGGAACACCAGCT
TGAATTTCCTCAGCGGATTCCCGAAGTCTCCGCCCGTGGACATGGTGGATCTGAGTCCGGACTTGTACAG
CTCGTCCATGCCGAGAGTGATCCCGGCGGCGGTCACGAACTCCAGCAGGACCATGTGATCGCGCTTCTCG
TTGGGGTCTTTGCTCAGGGCGGACTGGGTGCTCAGGTAGTGGTTGTCGGGCAGCAGCACGGGGCCGTCGC
CGATGGGGGTGTTCTGCTGGTAGTGGTCGGCGA
